>Addgene plasmid #174683 | 6xHis-MBP-huHkCas12a | addgene full sequence | sequence record 346190 | Addgene NGS Result
CAAGGAGATGGCGCCCAACAGTCCCCCGGCCACGGGGCCTGCCACCATACCCACGCCGAAACAAGCGCTC
ATGAGCCCGAAGTGGCGAGCCCGATCTTCCCCATCGGTGATGTCGGCGATATAGGCGCCAGCAACCGCAC
CTGTGGCGCCGGTGATGCCGGCCACGATGCGTCCGGCGTAGAGGATCGAGATCTCGATCCCGCGAAATTA
ATACGACTCACTATAGGGGAATTGTGAGCGGATAACAATTCCCCTCTAGAAATAATTTTGTTTAACTTTA
AGAAGGAGATATACCATGGGTTCTTCTCACCATCACCATCACCATGGTTCTTCTATGAAAATCGAAGAAG
GTAAACTGGTAATCTGGATTAACGGCGATAAAGGCTATAACGGTCTCGCTGAAGTCGGTAAGAAATTCGA
GAAAGATACCGGAATTAAAGTCACCGTTGAGCATCCGGATAAACTGGAAGAGAAATTCCCACAGGTTGCG
GCAACTGGCGATGGCCCTGACATTATCTTCTGGGCACACGACCGCTTTGGTGGCTACGCTCAATCTGGCC
TGTTGGCTGAAATCACCCCGGACAAAGCGTTCCAGGACAAGCTGTATCCGTTTACCTGGGATGCCGTACG
TTACAACGGCAAGCTGATTGCTTACCCGATCGCTGTTGAAGCGTTATCGCTGATTTATAACAAAGATCTG
CTGCCGAACCCGCCAAAAACCTGGGAAGAGATCCCGGCGCTGGATAAAGAACTGAAAGCGAAAGGTAAGA
GCGCGCTGATGTTCAACCTGCAAGAACCGTACTTCACCTGGCCGCTGATTGCTGCTGACGGGGGTTATGC
GTTCAAGTATGAAAACGGCAAGTACGACATTAAAGACGTGGGCGTGGATAACGCTGGCGCGAAAGCGGGT
CTGACCTTCCTGGTTGACCTGATTAAAAACAAACACATGAATGCAGACACCGATTACTCCATCGCAGAAG
CTGCCTTTAATAAAGGCGAAACAGCGATGACCATCAACGGCCCGTGGGCATGGTCCAACATCGACACCAG
CAAAGTGAATTATGGTGTAACGGTACTGCCGACCTTCAAGGGTCAACCATCCAAACCGTTCGTTGGCGTG
CTGAGCGCAGGTATTAACGCCGCCAGTCCGAACAAAGAGCTGGCAAAAGAGTTCCTCGAAAACTATCTGC
TGACTGATGAAGGTCTGGAAGCGGTTAATAAAGACAAACCGCTGGGTGCCGTAGCGCTGAAGTCTTACGA
GGAAGAGTTGGCGAAAGATCCACGTATTGCCGCCACTATGGAAAACGCCCAGAAAGGTGAAATCATGCCG
AACATCCCGCAGATGTCCGCTTTCTGGTATGCCGTGCGTACTGCGGTGATCAACGCCGCCAGCGGTCGTC
AGACTGTCGATGAAGCCCTGAAAGACGCGCAGACTAATGGGATCGAGGAAAACCTGTACTTCCAATCCAA
TATGCCCAAGAAGAAGAGGAAGGTTCCCGGGATGTTCGAGAAGCTGAGCAACATCGTGAGCATCAGCAAG
ACCATCCGCTTCAAGCTGATCCCCGTGGGCAAGACCCTGGAGAACATCGAGAAGCTGGGCAAGCTGGAGA
AGGACTTCGAGCGCAGCGACTTCTACCCCATCCTGAAGAACATCAGCGACGACTACTACCGCCAGTACAT
CAAGGAGAAGCTGAGCGACCTGAACCTGGACTGGCAGAAGCTGTACGACGCCCACGAGCTGCTGGACAGC
AGCAAGAAGGAGAGCCAGAAGAACCTGGAGATGATCCAGGCCCAGTACCGCAAGGTGCTGTTCAACATCC
TGAGCGGCGAGCTGGACAAGAGCGGCGAGAAGAACAGCAAGGACCTGATCAAGAACAACAAGGCCCTGTA
CGGCAAGCTGTTCAAGAAGCAGTTCATCCTGGAGGTGCTGCCCGACTTCGTGAACAACAACGACAGCTAC
AGCGAGGAGGACCTGGAGGGCCTGAACCTGTACAGCAAGTTCACCACCCGCCTGAAGAACTTCTGGGAGA
CCCGCAAGAACGTGTTCACCGACAAGGACATCGTGACCGCCATCCCCTTCCGCGCCGTGAACGAGAACTT
CGGCTTCTACTACGACAACATCAAGATCTTCAACAAGAACATCGAGTACCTGGAGAACAAGATCCCCAAC
CTGGAGAACGAGCTGAAGGAGGCCGACATCCTGGACGACAACCGCAGCGTGAAGGACTACTTCACCCCCA
ACGGCTTCAACTACGTGATCACCCAGGACGGCATCGACGTGTACCAGGCCATCCGCGGCGGCTTCACCAA
GGAGAACGGCGAGAAGGTGCAGGGCATCAACGAGATCCTGAACCTGACCCAGCAGCAGCTGCGCCGCAAG
CCCGAGACCAAGAACGTGAAGCTGGGCGTGCTGACCAAGCTGCGCAAGCAGATCCTGGAGTACAGCGAGA
GCACCAGCTTCCTGATCGACCAGATCGAGGACGACAACGACCTGGTGGACCGCATCAACAAGTTCAACGT
GAGCTTCTTCGAGAGCACCGAGGTGAGCCCCAGCCTGTTCGAGCAGATCGAGCGCCTGTACAACGCCCTG
AAGAGCATCAAGAAGGAGGAGGTGTACATCGACGCCCGCAACACCCAGAAGTTCAGCCAGATGCTGTTCG
GCCAGTGGGACGTGATCCGCCGCGGCTACACCGTGAAGATCACCGAGGGCAGCAAGGAGGAGAAGAAGAA
GTACAAGGAGTACCTGGAGCTGGACGAGACCAGCAAGGCCAAGCGCTACCTGAACATCCGCGAGATCGAG
GAGCTGGTGAACCTGGTGGAGGGCTTCGAGGAGGTGGACGTGTTCAGCGTGCTGCTGGAGAAGTTCAAGA
TGAACAACATCGAGCGCAGCGAGTTCGAGGCCCCCATCTACGGCAGCCCCATCAAGCTGGAGGCCATCAA
GGAGTACCTGGAGAAGCACCTGGAGGAGTACCACAAGTGGAAGCTGCTGCTGATCGGCAACGACGACCTG
GACACCGACGAGACCTTCTACCCCCTGCTGAACGAGGTGATCAGCGACTACTACATCATCCCCCTGTACA
ACCTGACCCGCAACTACCTGACCCGCAAGCACAGCGACAAGGACAAGATCAAGGTGAACTTCGACTTCCC
CACCCTGGCCGACGGCTGGAGCGAGAGCAAGATCAGCGACAACCGCAGCATCATCCTGCGCAAGGGCGGC
TACTACTACCTGGGCATCCTGATCGACAACAAGCTGCTGATCAACAAGAAGAACAAGAGCAAGAAGATCT
ACGAGATCCTGATCTACAACCAGATCCCCGAGTTCAGCAAGAGCATCCCCAACTACCCCTTCACCAAGAA
GGTGAAGGAGCACTTCAAGAACAACGTGAGCGACTTCCAGCTGATCGACGGCTACGTGAGCCCCCTGATC
ATCACCAAGGAGATCTACGACATCAAGAAGGAGAAGAAGTACAAGAAGGACTTCTACAAGGACAACAACA
CCAACAAGAACTACCTGTACACCATCTACAAGTGGATCGAGTTCTGCAAGCAGTTCCTGTACAAGTACAA
GGGCCCCAACAAGGAGAGCTACAAGGAGATGTACGACTTCAGCACCCTGAAGGACACCAGCCTGTACGTG
AACCTGAACGACTTCTACGCCGACGTGAACAGCTGCGCCTACCGCGTGCTGTTCAACAAGATCGACGAGA
ACACCATCGACAACGCCGTGGAGGACGGCAAGCTGCTGCTGTTCCAGATCTACAACAAGGACTTCAGCCC
CGAGAGCAAGGGCAAGAAGAACCTGCACACCCTGTACTGGCTGAGCATGTTCAGCGAGGAGAACCTGCGC
ACCCGCAAGCTGAAGCTGAACGGCCAGGCCGAGATCTTCTACCGCAAGAAGCTGGAGAAGAAGCCCATCA
TCCACAAGGAGGGCAGCATCCTGCTGAACAAGATCGACAAGGAGGGCAACACCATCCCCGAGAACATCTA
CCACGAGTGCTACCGCTACCTGAACAAGAAGATCGGCCGCGAGGACCTGAGCGACGAGGCCATCGCCCTG
TTCAACAAGGACGTGCTGAAGTACAAGGAGGCCCGCTTCGACATCATCAAGGACCGCCGCTACAGCGAGA
GCCAGTTCTTCTTCCACGTGCCCATCACCTTCAACTGGGACATCAAGACCAACAAGAACGTGAACCAGAT
CGTGCAGGGCATGATCAAGGACGGCGAGATCAAGCACATCATCGGCATCGACCGCGGCGAGCGCCACCTG
CTGTACTACAGCGTGATCGACCTGGAGGGCAACATCGTGGAGCAGGGCAGCCTGAACACCCTGGAGCAGA
ACCGCTTCGACAACAGCACCGTGAAGGTGGACTACCAGAACAAGCTGCGCACCCGCGAGGAGGACCGCGA
CCGCGCCCGCAAGAACTGGACCAACATCAACAAGATCAAGGAGCTGAAGGACGGCTACCTGAGCCACGTG
GTGCACAAGCTGAGCCGCCTGATCATCAAGTACGAGGCCATCGTGATCATGGAGAACCTGAACCAGGGCT
TCAAGCGCGGCCGCTTCAAGGTGGAGCGCCAGGTGTACCAGAAGTTCGAGCTGGCCCTGATGAACAAGCT
GAGCGCCCTGAGCTTCAAGGAGAAGTACGACGAGCGCAAGAACCTGGAGCCCAGCGGCATCCTGAACCCC
ATCCAGGCCTGCTACCCCGTGGACGCCTACCAGGAGCTGCAGGGCCAGAACGGCATCGTGTTCTACCTGC
CCGCCGCCTACACCAGCGTGATCGACCCCGTGACCGGCTTCACCAACCTGTTCCGCCTGAAGAGCATCAA
CAGCAGCAAGTACGAGGAGTTCATCAAGAAGTTCAAGAACATCTACTTCGACAACGAGGAGGAGGACTTC
AAGTTCATCTTCAACTACAAGGACTTCGCCAAGGCCAACCTGGTGATCCTGAACAACATCAAGAGCAAGG
ACTGGAAGATCAGCACCCGCGGCGAGCGCATCAGCTACAACAGCAAGAAGAAGGAGTACTTCTACGTGCA
GCCCACCGAGTTCCTGATCAACAAGCTGAAGGAGCTGAACATCGACTACGAGAACATCGACATCATCCCC
CTGATCGACAACCTGGAGGAGAAGGCCAAGCGCAAGATCCTGAAGGCCCTGTTCGACACCTTCAAGTACA
GCGTGCAGCTGCGCAACTACGACTTCGAGAACGACTACATCATCAGCCCCACCGCCGACGACAACGGCAA
CTACTACAACAGCAACGAGATCGACATCGACAAGACCAACCTGCCCAACAACGGCGACGCCAACGGCGCC
TTCAACATCGCCCGCAAGGGCCTGCTGCTGAAGGACCGCATCGTGAACAGCAACGAGAGCAAGGTGGACC
TGAAGATCAAGAACGAGGACTGGATCAACTTCATCATCAGCGCTAGCCCAAAGAAGAAGAGGAAAGTCTC
TAGATACCCTTATGATGTTCCAGATTATGCCGGATACCCATACGATGTCCCTGACTATGCAGGCTCCTAC
CCTTATGACGTCCCAGACTACGCGCACCACCACCACCACCACTGAGATCCGGCTGCTAACAAAGCCCGAA
AGGAAGCTGAGTTGGCTGCTGCCACCGCTGAGCAATAACTAGCATAACCCCTTGGGGCCTCTAAACGGGT
CTTGAGGGGTTTTTTGCTGAAAGGAGGAACTATATCCGGATTGGCGAATGGG
[124 nt withheld, positions 5723-5846]
C
[91 nt withheld, positions 5848-5938]
A
[49 nt withheld, positions 5940-5988]
CCTTTGACGTTGGAGTCCACGTTCTTT
[37 nt withheld, positions 6016-6052]
ACCCTATCTCGGTCTATTCTTTTGATTTATAAGGGATTTTGCCGATTTCGGCCTATTGGTTAAAAAATGA
GCTGATTTAACAAAAATTTAACGCGAATTTTAACAAACTAGTAACGTTTACAATTTCAGGTGGCACTTTT
CGGGGAAATGTGCGCGGAACCCCTATTTGTTTATTTTTCTAAATACATTCAAATATGTATCCGCTCATGA
ATTAATTCTTAGAAAAACTCATCGAGCATCAAATGAAACTGCAATTTATTCATATCAGGATTATCAATAC
CATATTTTTGAAAAAGCCGTTTCTGTAATGAAGGAGAAAACTCACCGAGGCAGTTCCATAGGATGGCAAG
ATCCTGGTATCGGTCTGCGATTCCGACTCGTCCAACATCAATACAACCTATTAATTTCCCCTCGTCAAAA
ATAAGGTTATCAAGTGAGAAATCACCATGAGTGACGACTGAATCCGGTGAGAATGGCAAAAGTTTATGCA
TTTCTTTCCAGACTTGTTCAACAGGCCAGCCATTACGCTCGTCATCAAAATCACTCGCATCAACCAAACC
GTTATTCATTCGTGATTGCGCCTGAGCGAGACGAAATACGCGATCGCTGTTAAAAGGACAATTACAAACA
GGAATCGAATGCAACCGGCGCAGGAACACTGCCAGCGCATCAACAATGTTTTCACCTGAATCAGGATATT
CTTCTAATACCTGGAATGCTGTTTTCCCGGGGATCGCAGTGGTGAGTAACCATGCATCATCAGGAGTACG
GATAAAATGCTTGATGGTCGGAAGAGGCATAAATTCCGTCAGCCAGTTTAGTCTGACCATCTCATCTGTA
ACATCATTGGCAACGCTACCTTTGCCATGTTTCAGAAACAACTCTGGCGCATCGGGCTTCCCATACAATC
GATAGATTGTCGCACCTGATTGCCCGACATTATCGCGAGCCCATTTATACCCATATAAATCAGCATCCAT
GTTGGAATTTAATCGCGGCCTAGAGCAAGACGTTTCCCGTTGAATATGGCTCATAACACCCCTTGTATTA
CTGTTTATGTAAGCAGACAGTTTTATTGTTCATGACCAAAATCCCTTAACGTGAGTTTTCGTTCCACTGA
GCGTCAGACCCCGTAGAAAAGATCAAAGGATCTTCTTGAGATCCTTTTTTTCTGCGCGTAATCTGCTGCT
TGCAAACAAAAAAACCACCGCTACCAGCGGTGGTTTGTTTGCCGGATCAAGAGCTACCAACTCTTTTTCC
GAAGGTAACTGGCTTCAGCAGAGCGCAGATACCAAATACTGTCCTTCTAGTGTAGCCGTAGTTAGGCCAC
CACTTCAAGAACTCTGTAGCACCGCCTACATACCTCGCTCTGCTAATCCTGTTACCAGTGGCTGCTGCCA
GTGGCGATAAGTCGTGTCTTACCGGGTTGGACTCAAGACGATAGTTACCGGATAAGGCGCAGCGGTCGGG
CTGAACGGGGGGTTCGTGCACACAGCCCAGCTTGGAGCGAACGACCTACACCGAACTGAGATACCTACAG
CGTGAGCTATGAGAAAGCGCCACGCTTCCCGAAGGGAGAAAGGCGGACAGGTATCCGGTAAGCGGCAGGG
TCGGAACAGGAGAGCGCACGAGGGAGCTTCCAGGGGGAAACGCCTGGTATCTTTATAGTCCTGTCGGGTT
TCGCCACCTCTGACTTGAGCGTCGATTTTTGTGATGCTCGTCAGGGGGGCGGAGCCTATGGAAAAACGCC
AGCAACGCGGCCTTTTTACGGTTCCTGGCCTTTTGCTGGCCTTTTGCTCACATGTTCTTTCCTGCGTTAT
CCCCTGATTCTGTGGATAACCGTATTACCGCCTTTGAGTGAGCTGATACCGCTCGCCGCAGCCGAACGAC
CGAGCGCAGCGAGTCAGTGAGCGAGGAAGCGGAAGAGCGCCTGATGCGGTATTTTCTCCTTACGCATCTG
TGCGGTATTTCACACCGCAATGGTGCACTCTCAGTACAATCTGCTCTGATGCCGCATAGTTAAGCCAGTA
TACACTCCGCTATCGCTACGTGACTGGGTCATGGCTGCGCCCCGACACCCGCCAACACCCGCTGACGCGC
CCTGACGGGCTTGTCTGCTCCCGGCATCCGCTTACAGACAAGCTGTGACCGTCTCCGGGAGCTGCATGTG
TCAGAGGTTTTCACCGTCATCACCGAAACGCGCGAGGCAGCTGCGGTAAAGCTCATCAGCGTGGTCGTGA
AGCGATTCACAGATGTCTGCCTGTTCATCCGCGTCCAGCTCGTTGAGTTTCTCCAGAAGCGTTAATGTCT
GGCTTCTGATAAAGCGGGCCATGTTAAGGGCGGTTTTTTCCTGTTTGGTCACTGATGCCTCCGTGTAAGG
GGGATTTCTGTTCATGGGGGTAATGATACCGATGAAACGAGAGAGGATGCTCACGATACGGGTTACTGAT
GATGAACATGCCCGGTTACTGGAACGTTGTGAGGGTAAACAACTGGCGGTATGGATGCGGCGGGACCAGA
GAAAAATCACTCAGGGTCAATGCCAGCGCTTCGTTAATACAGATGTAGGTGTTCCACAGGGTAGCCAGCA
GCATCCTGCGATGCAGATCCGGAACATAATGGTGCAGGGCGCTGACTTCCGCGTTTCCAGACTTTACGAA
ACACGGAAACCGAAGACCATTCATGTTGTTGCTCAGGTCGCAGACGTTTTGCAGCAGCAGTCGCTTCACG
TTCGCTCGCGTATCGGTGATTCATTCTGCTAACCAGTAAGGCAACCCCGCCAGCCTAGCCGGGTCCTCAA
CGACAGGAGCACGATCATGCGCACCCGTGGGGCCGCCATGCCGGCGATAATGGCCTGCTTCTCGCCGAAA
CGTTTGGTGGCGGGACCAGTGACGAAGGCTTGAGCGAGGGCGTGCAAGATTCCGAATACCGCAAGCGACA
GGCCGATCATCGTCGCGCTCCAGCGAAAGCGGTCCTCGCCGAAAATGACCCAGAGCGCTGCCGGCACCTG
TCCTACGAGTTGCATGATAAAGAAGACAGTCATAAGTGCGGCGACGATAGTCATGCCCCGCGCCCACCGG
AAGGAGCTGACTGGGTTGAAGGCTCTCAAGGGCATCGGTCGAGATCCCGGTGCCTAATGAGTGAGCTAAC
TTACATTAATTGCGTTGCGCTCACTGCCCGCTTTCCAGTCGGGAAACCTGTCGTGCCAGCTGCATTAATG
AATCGGCCAACGCGCGGGGAGAGGCGGTTTGCGTATTGGGCGCCAGGGTGGTTTTTCTTTTCACCAGTGA
GACGGGCAACAGCTGATTGCCCTTCACCGCCTGGCCCTGAGAGAGTTGCAGCAAGCGGTCCACGCTGGTT
TGCCCCAGCAGGCGAAAATCCTGTTTGATGGTGGTTAACGGCGGGATATAACATGAGCTGTCTTCGGTAT
CGTCGTATCCCACTACCGAGATATCCGCACCAACGCGCAGCCCGGACTCGGTAATGGCGCGCATTGCGCC
CAGCGCCATCTGATCGTTGGCAACCAGCATCGCAGTGGGAACGATACCCTCATTCAGCATTTGCATGGTT
TGTTGAAAACCGGACATGGCACTCCAGTCGCCTTCCCGTTCCGCTATCGGCTGAATTTGATTGCGAGTGA
GATATTTATGCCAGCCAGCCAGACGCAGACGCGCCGAGACAGAACTTAATGGGCCCGCTAACAGCGCGAT
TTGCTGGTGACCCAATGCGACCAGATGCTCCACGCCCAGTCGCGTACCGTCTTCATGGGAGAAAATAATA
CTGTTGATGGGTGTCTGGTCAGAGACATCAAGAAATAACGCCGGAACATTAGTGCAGGCAGCTTCCACAG
CAATGGCATCCTGGTCATCCAGCGGATAGTTAATGATCAGCCCACTGACGCGTTGCGCGAGAAGATTGTG
CACCGCCGCTTTACAGGCTTCGACGCCGCTTCGTTCTACCATCGACACCACCACGCTGGCACCCAGTTGA
TCGGCGCGAGATTTAATCGCCGCGACAATTTGCGACGGCGCGTGCAGGGCCAGACTGGAGGTGGCAACGC
CAATCAGCAACGACTGTTTGCCCGCCAGTTGTTGTGCCACGCGGTTGGGAATGTAATTCAGCTCCGCCAT
CGCCGCTTCCACTTTTTCCCGCGTTTTCGCAGAAACGTGGCTGGCCTGGTTCACCACGCGGGAAACGGTC
TGATAAGAGACACCGGCATACTCTGCGACATCGTATAACGTTACTGGTTTCACATTCACCACCCTGAATT
GACTCTCTTCCGGGCGCTATCATGCCATACCGCGAAAGGTTTTGCGCCATTCGATGGTGTCCGGGATCTC
GACGCTCTCCCTTATGCGACTCCTGCATTAGGAAGCAGCCCAGTAGTAGGTTGAGGCCGTTGAGCACCGC
CGCCGCAAGGAATGGTGCATG
Features (pLannotate 1.2.2; 21 found; start..end, strand, type, name):
    209..227     +  promoter       T7 promoter: promoter for bacteriophage T7 RNA polymerase
    228..252     +  protein_bind   lac operator: The lac repressor binds to the lac operator to inhibit transcription in E. coli. This inhibition can be relieved by adding lactose or isopropyl-β-D-thiogalactopyranoside (IPTG). lac repressor encoded by lacI
    267..289     +  RBS            RBS: efficient ribosome binding site from bacteriophage T7 gene 10 (Olins and Rangwala, 1989)
    308..325     +  CDS            6xHis: 6xHis affinity tag
    335..1435    +  CDS            MBP: maltose binding protein from E. coli; malE (mutated); This version of the gene does not encode a signal sequence, so MBP will remain in the cytosol.
   1448..1464    +  CDS            TEV site (fragment): tobacco etch virus (TEV) protease recognition and cleavage site
   5555..5572    +  CDS            9xHis (fragment): 9xHis affinity tag
   5582..5631    +  CDS            SET1 (fragment): solubility-enhancement tag derived from T7 phage gene 10B
   5639..5686    +  terminator     T7 terminator: transcription terminator for bacteriophage T7 RNA polymerase
   5723..6151    +  rep_origin     f1 ori (sequence partly withheld): f1 bacteriophage origin of replication; arrow indicates direction of (+) strand synthesis
   6205..6262    +  promoter       AmpR promoter (fragment): bla
   6271..7086    -  CDS            KanR: aminoglycoside phosphotransferase; aph(3')-Ia; confers resistance to kanamycin in bacteria or G418 (Geneticin®) in eukaryotes
   7208..7796    +  rep_origin     ori: high-copy-number ColE1/pMB1/pBR322/pUC origin of replication
   7982..8121    -  misc_feature   bom: basis of mobility region from pBR322
   8223..8414    -  CDS            rop: Rop protein, which maintains plasmids at low copy number; rop
   8431..8811    +  CDS            YPB1_ECOLX: Protein predicted: Swiss-Prot protein existence level 4. From Escherichia coli.
   8883..9174    -  CDS            TcR (fragment): tetracycline efflux protein; tet; confers resistance to tetracycline
   9189..9210    -  protein_bind   CAP binding site: CAP binding activates transcription in the presence of cAMP. E. coli catabolite activator protein
   9223..10305   -  CDS            lacI: lac repressor; lacI; The lac repressor binds to the lac operator to inhibit transcription in E. coli. This inhibition can be relieved by adding lactose or isopropyl-β-D-thiogalactopyranoside (IPTG).
  10306..10383   -  promoter       lacI promoter: lacI
  10391..187     -  CDS            TcR (fragment) (across the origin): tetracycline efflux protein; tet; confers resistance to tetracycline
