[The description below was written by a language model from this plasmid's Addgene catalogue record and pLannotate feature annotations shown in this document.]
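Description:
6xHis-MBP-huHkCas12a is a pET-family bacterial expression plasmid of about 10.5 kb for producing recombinant Cas12a (Cpf1) from Helcococcus kunzii ATCC 51366 in E. coli. The "hu" prefix suggests a human codon-optimized coding sequence, though the record does not say so explicitly. It is selected with kanamycin through an aminoglycoside phosphotransferase (KanR) gene and replicates from a ColE1/pBR322-type origin. The neighbouring bom and rop elements are typical of pET backbones and moderate copy number, which the catalogue lists as unknown. An f1 origin and nonfunctional tetracycline-resistance fragments are also present as backbone remnants.

Expression is driven by a T7 promoter followed by a lac operator and the T7 gene 10 ribosome binding site. A plasmid-borne lacI gene supplies repressor, so transcription stays low until IPTG induction in a host carrying T7 RNA polymerase, and the depositor recommends a DE3 lysogen for expression. The open reading frame begins with a 6xHis tag, a cytosolic (signal-sequence-free) maltose binding protein for solubility and affinity capture, and a TEV protease site for removing these tags. According to the catalogue fields, an NLS then precedes the roughly 3.9 kb Cas12a insert, which is followed by a C-terminal NLS, 6xHis and 3xHA tags.

The automated annotation does not label the Cas12a coding region, the NLSs or the HA tags, leaving an unannotated gap between the TEV site and a C-terminal His stretch just upstream of the T7 terminator. The short "SET1" hit there is probably backbone-derived. The purified nuclease was made as one of a panel of Cas12a orthologs evaluated for CRISPR-based nucleic acid detection in clinical samples.
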