Addgene plasmid #174683: 6xHis-MBP-huHkCas12a
Purpose: Expresses 6xHis-MBP tagged HkCas12a
Depositing lab: Piyush Jain. Depositing organization: University of Florida. Publication: A Combinatorial Approach towards Adaptability of 22 Functional Cas12a Orthologs for Nucleic Acid Detection in Clinical Samples. Nguyen LT, Macaluso NC, Jain PK. medRxiv 2021.07.21 10.1101/2021.07.21.21260653.
Backbone
  Vector backbone: pET
  Backbone manufacturer: Scott Gradia Lab
  Backbone size w/o insert (bp): 6462
  Vector type: Bacterial Expression, CRISPR, Synthetic Biology
Growth in bacteria
  Bacterial resistance: Kanamycin, 50 μg/mL
  Growth temperature: 37°C
  Growth strain: DH5alpha
  Growth instructions: Use of strain Rosetta™ 2(DE3)pLysS for expression is highly recommended
  Copy number: Unknown
Gene/Insert
  Gene/Insert name: huHkCas12a (alt name: huHkCpf1)
  Species: Helcococcus kunzii ATCC 51366
  Insert size (bp): 3930
  Promoter: T7
  Tag / fusion protein: 6xHis, MBP, TEV, NLS (N terminal on insert); NLS, 6xHis, 3xHA (C terminal on insert)
  Cloning method: Gibson Cloning
Terms and licenses: Academic/Nonprofit Terms; Industry Terms: Not Available to Industry
Depositor comments: The vector is obtained from Scott Gradia Lab (Addgene #29656) while the gene is obtained from Wei Li Lab (Addgene #123634) . Read the preprint on medRxiv here: https://www.medrxiv.org/content/10.1101/2021.07.21.21260653v1
How to cite: 6xHis-MBP-huHkCas12a was a gift from Piyush Jain (Addgene plasmid # 174683 ; http://n2t.net/addgene:174683 ; RRID:Addgene_174683)
